Addgene plasmid #102711: pMA_Auxiliary 3
Purpose: Provides the Middle-to-End linker 3 which assists Level 2 cloning in Mobius Assembly
Depositing lab: Naomi Nakayama. Depositing organization: University of Edinburgh. Publication: Mobius Assembly: A versatile Golden-Gate framework towards universal DNA assembly. Andreou AI, Nakayama N. PLoS One. 2018 Jan 2;13(1):e0189892. doi: 10.1371/journal.pone.0189892. eCollection 2018. PubMed 29293531.
Backbone
  Vector backbone: derived from pSB1K3
  Backbone manufacturer: Self-made
  Backbone size w/o insert (bp): 2267
  Total vector size (bp): 2195
  Vector type: Synthetic Biology
Growth in bacteria
  Bacterial resistance: Kanamycin, 50 μg/mL
  Growth temperature: 37°C
  Growth strain: DH5alpha
  Copy number: High Copy
Gene/Insert
  Gene/Insert name: Linker sequence
  Insert size (bp): 72
  Cloning method: Restriction Enzyme; 5′ cloning site EcoRI (not destroyed); 3′ cloning site PstI (not destroyed)
  Sequencing primers: 5′ tgccacctgacgtctaagaa; 3′ attaccgcctttgagtgagc
Terms and licenses: Academic/Nonprofit Terms; Industry Terms: Not Available to Industry
How to cite: pMA_Auxiliary 3 was a gift from Naomi Nakayama (Addgene plasmid # 102711 ; http://n2t.net/addgene:102711 ; RRID:Addgene_102711)
