[The description below was written by a language model from this plasmid's Addgene catalogue record and the feature table of its GenBank file.]
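Description:
pMA_Auxiliary 3 is a small, high-copy bacterial plasmid from the Mobius Assembly toolkit, a Golden Gate-style framework for hierarchical DNA assembly. It is built on a self-made derivative of the BioBrick vector pSB1K3 and is classed as a synthetic biology vector. It is propagated in E. coli using a ColE1/pMB1/pUC-type origin of replication. Selection is with kanamycin, through the aph(3')-Ia aminoglycoside phosphotransferase gene (KanR).

The payload is not a gene but a 72 bp linker sequence cloned between EcoRI and PstI sites, both of which are retained. According to the record, this is "Middle-to-End linker 3", an auxiliary part that assists Level 2 cloning, the stage at which several transcription units are combined into a multigene construct. The name suggests it bridges an intermediate position in the assembly to the end overhang of the acceptor vector when fewer than the full number of units are combined, although the record does not spell out this mechanism. Nor does it give the overhangs or the Type IIS enzyme involved.

The feature table annotates only backbone elements and does not mark the linker itself. Besides the origin and KanR, these are a his operon terminator, a lambda t0 terminator and a putative bacterial terminator, which insulate the cloning region from read-through transcription as in the pSB1 series, together with several standard sequencing primer sites. No promoter, reporter or expression cassette is annotated for the insert. The size fields are inconsistent: the catalogue lists 2195 bp as the total and 2267 bp as the backbone without insert, whereas the sequence record is 2267 bp long.
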