LOCUS       Exported 2267 bp ds-DNA circular SYN 13-MAY-2021
DEFINITION  Provides the Middle-to-End linker 3 which assists Level 2 cloning in
            Mobius Assembly.
ACCESSION   .
VERSION     .
KEYWORDS    pMA_Auxiliary 3
SOURCE      synthetic DNA construct
  ORGANISM  synthetic DNA construct
REFERENCE   1 (bases 1 to 2267)
  AUTHORS   Andreou AI, Nakayama N
  TITLE     Mobius Assembly: A versatile Golden-Gate framework towards universal
            DNA assembly.
  JOURNAL   PLoS One. 2018 Jan 2;13(1):e0189892. doi:
            10.1371/journal.pone.0189892. eCollection 2018.
  PUBMED    29293531
REFERENCE   2 (bases 1 to 2267)
  AUTHORS   .
  TITLE     Direct Submission
  JOURNAL   Exported May 13, 2021 from SnapGene Server 1.1.58
            http://www.snapgene.com
FEATURES             Location/Qualifiers
     source          1..2267
                     /organism="synthetic DNA construct"
                     /mol_type="other DNA"
     terminator      2..59
                     /label=his operon terminator
                     /note="This putative transcriptin terminator from the E.
                     coli his operon has a 2-bp deletion introduced during
                     synthesis. Its efficiency has not been determined."
     primer_bind     complement(83..100)
                     /label=L4440
                     /note="L4440 vector, forward primer"
     rep_origin      complement(254..842)
                     /direction=LEFT
                     /label=ori
                     /note="high-copy-number ColE1/pMB1/pBR322/pUC origin of
                     replication"
     primer_bind     complement(334..353)
                     /label=pBR322ori-F
                     /note="pBR322 origin, forward primer"
     terminator      1025..1119
                     /label=lambda t0 terminator
                     /note="transcription terminator from phage lambda"
     CDS             complement(1140..1955)
                     /codon_start=1
                     /gene="aph(3')-Ia"
                     /product="aminoglycoside phosphotransferase"
                     /label=KanR
                     /note="confers resistance to kanamycin in bacteria or G418
                     (Geneticin(R)) in eukaryotes"
                     /translation="MSHIQRETSCSRPRLNSNMDADLYGYKWARDNVGQSGATIYRLYG
                     KPDAPELFLKHGKGSVANDVTDEMVRLNWLTEFMPLPTIKHFIRTPDDAWLLTTAIPGK
                     TAFQVLEEYPDSGENIVDALAVFLRRLHSIPVCNCPFNSDRVFRLAQAQSRMNNGLVDA
                     SDFDDERNGWPVEQVWKEMHKLLPFSPDSVVTHGDFSLDNLIFDEGKLIGCIDVGRVGI
                     ADRYQDLAILWNCLGEFSPSLQKRLFQKYGIDNPDMNKLQFHLMLDEFF"
     primer_bind     1863..1882
                     /label=Kan-R
                     /note="Kanamycin resistance gene, reverse primer"
     primer_bind     2117..2135
                     /label=pBRforEco
                     /note="pBR322 vectors, upsteam of EcoRI site, forward
                     primer"
     terminator      2139..2182
                     /label=bacterial terminator
                     /note="putative bacterial transcription terminator"
ORIGIN
        1 gtccggcaaa aaagggcaag gtgtcaccac cctgcccttt ttctttaaaa ccgaaaagat
       61 tacttcgcgt tatgcaggct tcctcgctca ctgactcgct gcgctcggtc gttcggctgc
      121 ggcgagcggt atcagctcac tcaaaggcgg taatacggtt atccacagaa tcaggggata
      181 acgcaggaaa gaacatgtga gcaaaaggcc agcaaaaggc caggaaccgt aaaaaggccg
      241 cgttgctggc gtttttccac aggctccgcc cccctgacga gcatcacaaa aatcgacgct
      301 caagtcagag gtggcgaaac ccgacaggac tataaagata ccaggcgttt ccccctggaa
      361 gctccctcgt gcgctctcct gttccgaccc tgccgcttac cggatacctg tccgcctttc
      421 tcccttcggg aagcgtggcg ctttctcata gctcacgctg taggtatctc agttcggtgt
      481 aggtcgttcg ctccaagctg ggctgtgtgc acgaaccccc cgttcagccc gaccgctgcg
      541 ccttatccgg taactatcgt cttgagtcca acccggtaag acacgactta tcgccactgg
      601 cagcagccac tggtaacagg attagcagag cgaggtatgt aggcggtgct acagagttct
      661 tgaagtggtg gcctaactac ggctacacta gaagaacagt atttggtatc tgcgctctgc
      721 tgaagccagt taccttcgga aaaagagttg gtagctcttg atccggcaaa caaaccaccg
      781 ctggtagcgg tggttttttt gtttgcaagc agcagattac gcgcagaaaa aaaggatctc
      841 aagaagatcc tttgatcttt tctacggggt ctgacgctca gtggaacgaa aactcacgtt
      901 aagggatttt ggtcatgaga ttatcaaaaa ggatcttcac ctagatcctt ttaaattaaa
      961 aatgaagttt taaatcaatc taaagtatat atgagtaaac ttggtctgac agctcgaggc
     1021 ttggattctc accaataaaa aacgcccggc ggcaaccgag cgttctgaac aaatccagat
     1081 ggagttctga ggtcattact ggatctatca acaggagtcc aagcgagctc gatatcaaat
     1141 tagaaaaact catcgagcat caaatgaaac tgcaatttat tcatatcagg attatcaata
     1201 ccatattttt gaaaaagccg tttctgtaat gaaggagaaa actcaccgag gcagttccat
     1261 aggatggcaa gatcctggta tcggtctgcg attccgactc gtccaacatc aatacaacct
     1321 attaatttcc cctcgtcaaa aataaggtta tcaagtgaga aatcaccatg agtgacgact
     1381 gaatccggtg agaatggcaa aagtttatgc atttctttcc agacttgttc aacaggccag
     1441 ccattacgct cgtcatcaaa atcactcgca tcaaccaaac cgttattcat tcgtgattgc
     1501 gcctgagcga gacgaaatac gcgatcgctg ttaaaaggac aattacaaac aggaatcgaa
     1561 tgcaaccggc gcaggaacac tgccagcgca tcaacaatat tttcacctga atcaggatat
     1621 tcttctaata cctggaatgc tgttttccct gggatcgcag tggtgagtaa ccatgcatca
     1681 tcaggagtac ggataaaatg cttgatggtc ggaagaggca taaattccgt cagccagttt
     1741 agtctgacca tctcatctgt aacatcattg gcaacgctac ctttgccatg tttcagaaac
     1801 aactctggcg catcgggctt cccatacaat cggtagattg tcgcacctga ttgcccgaca
     1861 ttatcgcgag cccatttata cccatataaa tcagcatcca tgttggaatt taatcgcggc
     1921 cttgagcaag acgtttcccg ttgaatatgg ctcattttag cttccttagc tcctgaaaat
     1981 ctcgataact caaaaaatac gcccggtagt gatcttattt cattatggtg aaagttggaa
     2041 cctcttacgt gcccgatcaa ctcgagtgcc acctgacgtc taagaaacca ttattatcat
     2101 gacattaacc tataaaaata ggcgtatcac gaggcagaat ttcagataaa aaaaatcctt
     2161 agctttcgct aaggatgatt tctggaattc cacctgcata tcttgcgcta gagaccgtat
     2221 gaggtggatg gtgtgctgcg tggccaaacc catatgcagg tgctgca
//
